>Addgene plasmid #234665 | pET30a-FKP-ET64 | addgene full sequence | sequence record 479229 | Addgene NGS Result
ACACCCGGGACGCCAACGCCCGGAACGCCCACACCCGGGACGCCAACGCCCGGAACGCCCACACCCGGGA
CGCCAACGCCCGGAACGCCCACACCCGGGACGCCAACGCCCGGAACGCCCACACCCGGGACGCCAACGCC
CGGAACGCCCACACCCGGGACGCCAACGCCCGGAACGCCCACACCCGGGACGCCAACGCCCGGAACGCCC
ACACCCGGGACGCCAACGCCCGGAACGCCCACACCCGGGACGCCAACGCCCGGAACGCCCACACCGGAGA
CCGTGGATCCTGATCGTGATACTTGGAATCCCTTATCAGATAACGTCATTTCGACAAAACGTGCCCGCGG
ATTCGGAGCGTTTTCTGTCAGTATCTTACGAATACGAACAGCAGCTTGCGGATCTTTCGCTACCATATAT
AAGTACCCGCCACCACCGGCTCCCGGCAATTTATATCCCAAGGTATAATCTTTTATCAGATCGATAATTG
CCTCCACAGCCGGAGGATTTGTTCCGCTATCCAATGCTTTGTTTTGTTCCCAGGTTTTTCCTACCAAACG
GCCAAACTCAACAAAACTTCCACGCTGTATAGCTTCATTCATATCCAATGCATGCGCCTTCATTTCCGAA
AGTAAATTGAGATGCAACGATGAATTGAGGAACATGGAACTGACTATTTCTGCCAAGATCCCTTTTGCCG
TACGAGTTATACCGGTATAATAAAGCAAGTGACAGTCTTTGTATTCAGGATGCGTAAATAAATGATCGGG
TAGCCAACGCACCAATGGACTTTGAGCAAAGCCGGCCTCGGTCTGAAGAAGCTTCACACCCTGCAACACA
CCTCCATACTGATCCTGCCATCCACCTCCGGTAGTCAGCAATTGTTCAAGAACAAGAGTACGTTGACAAA
TCTCATTTTTATCCCAGGCTAAACCACAGAAATCGTTAATGGCACCAAGTACGGTAGAAGCCAGAATGGA
ACTGGTGCCCAAACCGGAACCGGCAGGAATAGCAGCCAATAAAGTCACTTCAATACCTGCACCGAAATCT
TTAAGCTGTTCCTCTAATGAAGCATAAGATACAGCAGAAAACGCAGGTGCAAAGCCTGCCAATGACAGAG
CGGCTTTCGGAATAGAGAAAGGTGAACCGATCTTCTTATAATCTTGCAATTCATCAAACGTAGATACTAT
TTCCATAGCACCCATATCGATAGAACGCAGGACGATATGGAAGTCTTTACACGGCTTCACATAGACCTGT
AAGGGAGGTTGTCCGTTCAACTCAATGGCTAGATTCACCACATTTCCTCCCGAATAAAGTGAATAAGGAG
GAGTATCGGTCCATCCACCTGCCATATCGATGCGCACGGGGCTACGTCCCCAAACAATCTGATCGGAATA
TACATCCAATTTTGGGGTACTCTTACGATTACTGATCCCGTCCAGCAAGCCGTCACGAAGCAAATCAAAA
GCAGCCTGTTCTTCCGGACGATAATCTTTCCCGTCTAATTTCAAAATACGCGCACGCAACATCCGGTTAT
GGATGCGTGACATCTGCAGAGCATCCTCAGGCAATAATTCAGGCATATCCAAACCAAGACGTACAAAATC
TTCAGCTGCATCGGCCAAATCAAGTTGATAAAAAACACTTTTTTCATGATTAACGGCCAATGCTTTCCAG
TTTCCTTTTCTGAACTCTTCACGTTGTGCATACAAACGCTTCAGATTGGCACCTGCCGAAATTTCGTCCG
CAGAAAAATGTTCGGAACGTAACCAGATATTCTTTCCTTCCTCCAGTTCGGGTTCGGACAACATCCACCT
CAACACCAATCCCAACTCTTCTACAGAATTAACCATAGGGAATACGGAAACTGCCTGTAAATCGTCCGTA
CGTCCTTTCAAATCTGTATATGACAAACCGCGTTTGGACATCCATTCACCAAAAGGAATACCCGTCAGGG
TTGTTTTGGAATCTCTCAAATCTCCTTTGAAAACATCGTCCAGACCGTATGGACGGGCAACAAAGCCCTT
ATCACCCATCGGAACCACATCTACACACACTCCGGCAGGCACAGCCAATGACCAGTCATTTTCCGGAACC
CCGGTAATAATATGTCGTGAAGCAATCTTCCACTTTGGTCCGATATGACTGTTCTCGATCCATAAATCAG
CATTCTCGGCACAAAGAGGTATCCGCACGACAGCATTTTGGACAAACATAGCCGGATTGGGCTTTACTTT
ACGGTGCATGATACGACGCTGATCGTAAACCTTATTCTGTACGGAAAGAGTTGAAGAAATCAGTTCTTTA
CTGGTCCCGTAATGATAGAACTCTCCTCCCGGCAAAGGCAGAATAGCAACGGATAGCGTATTGACCTCTT
CGTCTTCAATACGGGGATGAGTTCCCAAAGCTAATCCAAAATCGGAATAAAGATCATAATACTTTAGTTC
TTCAGAGCTTTCTTTATGAGAACGTTTCATCAAGATTTCTACGGCACGGTCACTCAAAAGCCATATACCG
ATGTCCATCAGGAACAAATGGGTCTTCGATAAAGATTCCAATTCTGCCAACGAAGGCTTCTGAAGCATAA
AGTCGAGTTGTTCGGGATGTTTGCGATCGGAAGCAAACACGCCATGATGGGTAGCCAGAGACGGATCTAC
CCACAGTCCATAACAAACCACATCCGCTTCGGGAATACTCTGCAAAGGTTTCTCCGAACGAATATAGACA
TCACCACTCGCAATCAGTGTATGGAGTTTATCCGGAGCCAAAGACATGATTTTTTCATATAGGGGAAGTT
GCAGAGAAAGCAGATTTTGTCCCAGATGTTGCCCTCTCTCCCACCGGAACACAGGAACCGGAGTGAGAAT
CTTTCCAGAAGGTGCATAGCCGGGTAAACGACGGCTTTGCCCACCCGCATGAAGAAGAATTCTTTTTTCT
TTTTCAAGCCACTCTCCAAAAGTAGCACCATCTGAATATTCATTATAACATTCTTCAAGCAGCCAGGATG
TTCCACCACCGGAACCAAGTTTCTTACCTACCGGGTCGGAAGTACAAAACCAATCGGTACGATTCACCCT
CTCCAGTTCATGAAAAGACTGAACCAGATTGGACGGTAAAGATAGTAGTTTTTGGGTACCGCCCATGGTA
TATCTCCTTCTTAAAGTTAAACAAAATTATTCTAGAGGGGAATTGTTATCCGCTCACAATTCCCCTATAG
TGAGTCGTATTAATTTCGCGGGATCGAGATCGATCTCGATCCTCTACGCCGGACGCATCGTGGCCGGCAT
CACCGGCGCCACAGGTGCGGTTGCTGGCGCCTATATCGCCGACATCACCGATGGGGAAGATCGGGCTCGC
CACTTCGGGCTCATGAGCGCTTGTTTCGGCGTGGGTATGGTGGCAGGCCCCGTGGCCGGGGGACTGTTGG
GCGCCATCTCCTTGCATGCACCATTCCTTGCGGCGGCGGTGCTCAACGGCCTCAACCTACTACTGGGCTG
CTTCCTAATGCAGGAGTCGCATAAGGGAGAGCGTCGAGATCCCGGACACCATCGAATGGCGCAAAACCTT
TCGCGGTATGGCATGATAGCGCCCGGAAGAGAGTCAATTCAGGGTGGTGAATGTGAAACCAGTAACGTTA
TACGATGTCGCAGAGTATGCCGGTGTCTCTTATCAGACCGTTTCCCGCGTGGTGAACCAGGCCAGCCACG
TTTCTGCGAAAACGCGGGAAAAAGTGGAAGCGGCGATGGCGGAGCTGAATTACATTCCCAACCGCGTGGC
ACAACAACTGGCGGGCAAACAGTCGTTGCTGATTGGCGTTGCCACCTCCAGTCTGGCCCTGCACGCGCCG
TCGCAAATTGTCGCGGCGATTAAATCTCGCGCCGATCAACTGGGTGCCAGCGTGGTGGTGTCGATGGTAG
AACGAAGCGGCGTCGAAGCCTGTAAAGCGGCGGTGCACAATCTTCTCGCGCAACGCGTCAGTGGGCTGAT
CATTAACTATCCGCTGGATGACCAGGATGCCATTGCTGTGGAAGCTGCCTGCACTAATGTTCCGGCGTTA
TTTCTTGATGTCTCTGACCAGACACCCATCAACAGTATTATTTTCTCCCATGAAGACGGTACGCGACTGG
GCGTGGAGCATCTGGTCGCATTGGGTCACCAGCAAATCGCGCTGTTAGCGGGCCCATTAAGTTCTGTCTC
GGCGCGTCTGCGTCTGGCTGGCTGGCATAAATATCTCACTCGCAATCAAATTCAGCCGATAGCGGAACGG
GAAGGCGACTGGAGTGCCATGTCCGGTTTTCAACAAACCATGCAAATGCTGAATGAGGGCATCGTTCCCA
CTGCGATGCTGGTTGCCAACGATCAGATGGCGCTGGGCGCAATGCGCGCCATTACCGAGTCCGGGCTGCG
CGTTGGTGCGGACATCTCGGTAGTGGGATACGACGATACCGAAGACAGCTCATGTTATATCCCGCCGTTA
ACCACCATCAAACAGGATTTTCGCCTGCTGGGGCAAACCAGCGTGGACCGCTTGCTGCAACTCTCTCAGG
GCCAGGCGGTGAAGGGCAATCAGCTGTTGCCCGTCTCACTGGTGAAAAGAAAAACCACCCTGGCGCCCAA
TACGCAAACCGCCTCTCCCCGCGCGTTGGCCGATTCATTAATGCAGCTGGCACGACAGGTTTCCCGACTG
GAAAGCGGGCAGTGAGCGCAACGCAATTAATGTAAGTTAGCTCACTCATTAGGCACCGGGATCTCGACCG
ATGCCCTTGAGAGCCTTCAACCCAGTCAGCTCCTTCCGGTGGGCGCGGGGCATGACTATCGTCGCCGCAC
TTATGACTGTCTTCTTTATCATGCAACTCGTAGGACAGGTGCCGGCAGCGCTCTGGGTCATTTTCGGCGA
GGACCGCTTTCGCTGGAGCGCGACGATGATCGGCCTGTCGCTTGCGGTATTCGGAATCTTGCACGCCCTC
GCTCAAGCCTTCGTCACTGGTCCCGCCACCAAACGTTTCGGCGAGAAGCAGGCCATTATCGCCGGCATGG
CGGCCCCACGGGTGCGCATGATCGTGCTCCTGTCGTTGAGGACCCGGCTAGGCTGGCGGGGTTGCCTTAC
TGGTTAGCAGAATGAATCACCGATACGCGAGCGAACGTGAAGCGACTGCTGCTGCAAAACGTCTGCGACC
TGAGCAACAACATGAATGGTCTTCGGTTTCCGTGTTTCGTAAAGTCTGGAAACGCGGAAGTCAGCGCCCT
GCACCATTATGTTCCGGATCTGCATCGCAGGATGCTGCTGGCTACCCTGTGGAACACCTACATCTGTATT
AACGAAGCGCTGGCATTGACCCTGAGTGATTTTTCTCTGGTCCCGCCGCATCCATACCGCCAGTTGTTTA
CCCTCACAACGTTCCAGTAACCGGGCATGTTCATCATCAGTAACCCGTATCGTGAGCATCCTCTCTCGTT
TCATCGGTATCATTACCCCCATGAACAGAAATCCCCCTTACACGGAGGCATCAGTGACCAAACAGGAAAA
AACCGCCCTTAACATGGCCCGCTTTATCAGAAGCCAGACATTAACGCTTCTGGAGAAACTCAACGAGCTG
GACGCGGATGAACAGGCAGACATCTGTGAATCGCTTCACGACCACGCTGATGAGCTTTACCGCAGCTGCC
TCGCGCGTTTCGGTGATGACGGTGAAAACCTCTGACACATGCAGCTCCCGGAGACGGTCACAGCTTGTCT
GTAAGCGGATGCCGGGAGCAGACAAGCCCGTCAGGGCGCGTCAGCGGGTGTTGGCGGGTGTCGGGGCGCA
GCCATGACCCAGTCACGTAGCGATAGCGGAGTGTATACTGGCTTAACTATGCGGCATCAGAGCAGATTGT
ACTGAGAGTGCACCATTGCGGTGTGAAATACCGCACAGATGCGTAAGGAGAAAATACCGCATCAGGCGCT
CTTCCGCTTCCTCGCTCACTGACTCGCTGCGCTCGGTCGTTCGGCTGCGGCGAGCGGTATCAGCTCACTC
AAAGGCGGTAATACGGTTATCCACAGAATCAGGGGATAACGCAGGAAAGAACATGTGAGCAAAAGGCCAG
CAAAAGGCCAGGAACCGTAAAAAGGCCGCGTTGCTGGCGTTTTTCCATAGGCTCCGCCCCCCTGACGAGC
ATCACAAAAATCGACGCTCAAGTCAGAGGTGGCGAAACCCGACAGGACTATAAAGATACCAGGCGTTTCC
CCCTGGAAGCTCCCTCGTGCGCTCTCCTGTTCCGACCCTGCCGCTTACCGGATACCTGTCCGCCTTTCTC
CCTTCGGGAAGCGTGGCGCTTTCTCATAGCTCACGCTGTAGGTATCTCAGTTCGGTGTAGGTCGTTCGCT
CCAAGCTGGGCTGTGTGCACGAACCCCCCGTTCAGCCCGACCGCTGCGCCTTATCCGGTAACTATCGTCT
TGAGTCCAACCCGGTAAGACACGACTTATCGCCACTGGCAGCAGCCACTGGTAACAGGATTAGCAGAGCG
AGGTATGTAGGCGGTGCTACAGAGTTCTTGAAGTGGTGGCCTAACTACGGCTACACTAGAAGGACAGTAT
TTGGTATCTGCGCTCTGCTGAAGCCAGTTACCTTCGGAAAAAGAGTTGGTAGCTCTTGATCCGGCAAACA
AACCACCGCTGGTAGCGGTGGTTTTTTTGTTTGCAAGCAGCAGATTACGCGCAGAAAAAAAGGATCTCAA
GAAGATCCTTTGATCTTTTCTACGGGGTCTGACGCTCAGTGGAACGAAAACTCACGTTAAGGGATTTTGG
TCATGAACAATAAAACTGTCTGCTTACATAAACAGTAATACAAGGGGTGTTATGAGCCATATTCAACGGG
AAACGTCTTGCTCTAGGCCGCGATTAAATTCCAACATGGATGCTGATTTATATGGGTATAAATGGGCTCG
CGATAATGTCGGGCAATCAGGTGCGACAATCTATCGATTGTATGGGAAGCCCGATGCGCCAGAGTTGTTT
CTGAAACATGGCAAAGGTAGCGTTGCCAATGATGTTACAGATGAGATGGTCAGACTAAACTGGCTGACGG
AATTTATGCCTCTTCCGACCATCAAGCATTTTATCCGTACTCCTGATGATGCATGGTTACTCACCACTGC
GATCCCCGGGAAAACAGCATTCCAGGTATTAGAAGAATATCCTGATTCAGGTGAAAATATTGTTGATGCG
CTGGCAGTGTTCCTGCGCCGGTTGCATTCGATTCCTGTTTGTAATTGTCCTTTTAACAGCGATCGCGTAT
TTCGTCTCGCTCAGGCGCAATCACGAATGAATAACGGTTTGGTTGATGCGAGTGATTTTGATGACGAGCG
TAATGGCTGGCCTGTTGAACAAGTCTGGAAAGAAATGCATAAACTTTTGCCATTCTCACCGGATTCAGTC
GTCACTCATGGTGATTTCTCACTTGATAACCTTATTTTTGACGAGGGGAAATTAATAGGTTGTATTGATG
TTGGACGAGTCGGAATCGCAGACCGATACCAGGATCTTGCCATCCTATGGAACTGCCTCGGTGAGTTTTC
TCCTTCATTACAGAAACGGCTTTTTCAAAAATATGGTATTGATAATCCTGATATGAATAAATTGCAGTTT
CATTTGATGCTCGATGAGTTTTTCTAAGAATTAATTCATGAGCGGATACATATTTGAATGTATTTAGAAA
AATAAACAAATAGGGGTTCCGCGCACATTTCCCCGAAAAGTGCCACCTAAATTGTAAGCGTTAATATTTT
GTTAAAATTCGCGTTAAATTTTTGTTAAATCAGCTCATTTTTTAACCAATAGGCCGAAATCGGCAAAATC
CCTTATAAATCAAAAGAATAGACCGAGATAGGGT
[37 nt withheld, positions 7875-7911]
AAAGAACGTGGACTCCAACGTCAAAGG
[49 nt withheld, positions 7939-7987]
T
[91 nt withheld, positions 7989-8079]
G
[124 nt withheld, positions 8081-8204]
CCCATTCGCCAATCCGGATATAGTTCCTCCTTTCAGCAAAAAACCCCTCAAGACCCGTTTAGAGGCCCCA
AGGGGTTATGCTAGTTATTGCTCAGCGGTGGCAGCAGCCAACTCAGCTTCCTTTCGGGCTTTGTTAGCAG
CCGGATCTCAGTGGTGGTGGTGGTGGTGCTCGAGTGCGGCCGCAAGCTTCATATGCTCGAGGGAGCCACC
AGTCTCCGGTAAAGAACCGCTATCCATGTGATTGCGCTCAAAACGGGCTGCTGCGGTTTCACGAGATCTG
CTGCTCACCTGCGCAACACCCGGGACGCCAACGCCCGGAACGCCCACACCCGGGACGCCAACGCCCGGAA
CGCCCACACCCGGGACGCCAACGCCCGGAACGCCCACACCCGGGACGCCAACGCCCGGAACGCCCACACC
CGGGACGCCAACGCCCGGAACGCCCACACCCGGGACGCCAACGCCCGGAACGCCCACACCCGGGACGCCA
ACGCCCGGAACGCCCACACCCGGGACGCCAACGCCCGGAACGCCCACACCCG
Features (pLannotate 1.2.2; 18 found; start..end, strand, type, name):
   3153..3175    -  RBS            RBS: efficient ribosome binding site from bacteriophage T7 gene 10 (Olins and Rangwala, 1989)
   3189..3213    -  protein_bind   lac operator: The lac repressor binds to the lac operator to inhibit transcription in E. coli. This inhibition can be relieved by adding lactose or isopropyl-β-D-thiogalactopyranoside (IPTG). lac repressor encoded by lacI
   3214..3232    -  promoter       T7 promoter: promoter for bacteriophage T7 RNA polymerase
   3258..3537    +  CDS            TcR (fragment): tetracycline efflux protein; tet; confers resistance to tetracycline
   3545..3622    +  promoter       lacI promoter: lacI
   3623..4705    +  CDS            lacI: lac repressor; lacI; The lac repressor binds to the lac operator to inhibit transcription in E. coli. This inhibition can be relieved by adding lactose or isopropyl-β-D-thiogalactopyranoside (IPTG).
   4718..4739    +  protein_bind   CAP binding site: CAP binding activates transcription in the presence of cAMP. E. coli catabolite activator protein
   4754..5045    +  CDS            TcR (fragment): tetracycline efflux protein; tet; confers resistance to tetracycline
   5117..5497    -  CDS            YPB1_ECOLX: Protein predicted: Swiss-Prot protein existence level 4. From Escherichia coli.
   5514..5705    +  CDS            rop: Rop protein, which maintains plasmids at low copy number; rop
   5807..5946    +  misc_feature   bom: basis of mobility region from pBR322
   6132..6720    -  rep_origin     ori: high-copy-number ColE1/pMB1/pBR322/pUC origin of replication
   6842..7657    +  CDS            KanR: aminoglycoside phosphotransferase; aph(3')-Ia; confers resistance to kanamycin in bacteria or G418 (Geneticin®) in eukaryotes
   7666..7723    -  promoter       AmpR promoter (fragment): bla
   7776..8204    -  rep_origin     f1 ori (sequence partly withheld): f1 bacteriophage origin of replication; arrow indicates direction of (+) strand synthesis
   8241..8288    -  terminator     T7 terminator: transcription terminator for bacteriophage T7 RNA polymerase
   8296..8345    -  CDS            SET1 (fragment): solubility-enhancement tag derived from T7 phage gene 10B
   8355..8372    -  CDS            9xHis (fragment): 9xHis affinity tag
