[The description below was written by a language model from this plasmid's Addgene catalogue record and pLannotate feature annotations shown in this document.]
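Description:
pET30a-FKP-ET64 is a bacterial expression plasmid built on the pET30a backbone for producing the bifunctional fucokinase/GDP-fucose pyrophosphorylase (FKP) of Bacteroides fragilis NCTC 9343 as a fusion to a C-terminal elastin-like polypeptide (ELP) tag. It is propagated in E. coli through a ColE1/pBR322-type origin accompanied by the rop gene and bom site, is selected with kanamycin via the aminoglycoside phosphotransferase gene, and also carries an f1 phage origin. The record lists it as high copy, although the annotated rop gene normally restrains copy number.

Expression follows the standard pET arrangement. A T7 promoter with an adjacent lac operator and the T7 gene 10 ribosome binding site drive the reading frame, a T7 terminator closes it, and a plasmid-borne lacI gene supplies repressor. Transcription therefore depends on a host providing T7 RNA polymerase and is induced with IPTG. The feature table does not annotate FKP or the ELP; the large unannotated stretch between the ribosome binding site and the terminator region, which wraps around the sequence numbering, presumably holds this insert. A short histidine-tag match lies just upstream of the terminator, which suggests a vector-derived C-terminal His tag, though the record does not confirm that it is in frame. The small tetracycline-resistance and AmpR promoter fragments are backbone remnants.

ELPs are thermo-responsive polypeptides that reversibly aggregate with temperature, and the associated publication title points to using such fusions for easy access to biocatalysts for nucleotide sugars. FKP converts fucose to GDP-fucose. The depositor notes several indels in the insert relative to their reference sequence, said not to affect function.
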