Addgene plasmid #234665: pET30a-FKP-ET64
Purpose: Expression an ELP-tagged FKP enzyme
Depositing lab: Xianwei Liu. Depositing organization: Shandong University. Publication: Protein Fusion of Biosynthetic Enzymes and a Thermo-Responsive Polypeptide Expedites Facile Access to Biocatalysts for Nucleotide Sugars. Wu X, Liu J, Yin X, Ma D, Zhang S, Liu X. Chembiochem. 2025 Jan 13:e202401005. doi: 10.1002/cbic.202401005. PubMed 39805738.
Backbone
  Vector backbone: pET30a
  Vector type: Bacterial Expression
Growth in bacteria
  Bacterial resistance: Kanamycin, 50 μg/mL
  Growth temperature: 37°C
  Growth strain: DH5alpha
  Copy number: High Copy
Gene/Insert
  Gene/Insert name: fucokinase/GDP-fucose pyrophosphorylase (alt name: FKP)
  Species: Bacteroides fragilis NCTC 9343
  Tag / fusion protein: ELP (C terminal on insert)
Terms and licenses: Academic/Nonprofit Terms; Industry Terms: Not Available to Industry
Depositor comments: The depositor notes that the Addgene sequence, when compared to the depositor provided sequence, may contain the following discrepancies, which are not of concern for plasmid function: indels in the insert: 7bp indel 5bp indel 101bp indel 442bp indel
How to cite: pET30a-FKP-ET64 was a gift from Xianwei Liu (Addgene plasmid # 234665 ; http://n2t.net/addgene:234665 ; RRID:Addgene_234665)
